>Addgene plasmid #152640 | pGBW-m4134549 | depositor full sequence | sequence record 295652 | Full Sequence
CACCATGGCGGACAGCAACGGCACTATTACAGTCGAAGAGCTTAAGAAATTACTCGAGCAGTGGAATTTG
GTAATAGGATTCCTGTTTCTAACGTGGATCTGTCTGCTGCAATTCGCATATGCCAACCGGAATAGATTTC
TCTACATCATTAAGTTGATCTTCCTGTGGCTGCTTTGGCCTGTGACCTTGGCTTGCTTTGTTCTGGCCGC
CGTGTACCGCATAAACTGGATTACCGGTGGGATCGCTATCGCAATGGCGTGCCTCGTGGGCCTTATGTGG
CTGTCCTATTTTATAGCCTCATTCCGACTCTTTGCTCGTACTAGGAGTATGTGGTCTTTCAATCCCGAAA
CAAATATTTTACTAAACGTCCCGCTGCATGGGACCATTTTAACAAGACCATTGCTAGAGAGCGAGCTCGT
GATCGGCGCAGTTATACTGCGGGGACACCTCAGGATCGCCGGACACCATCTGGGTCGCTGTGATATTAAA
GACCTGCCCAAGGAAATAACAGTGGCTACCTCGCGTACTCTTTCATACTATAAACTGGGAGCCAGCCAGA
GAGTGGCCGGGGATTCTGGCTTCGCAGCATATAGTCGATACAGGATCGGGAACTACAAGCTGAATACGGA
CCACTCCTCCTCTAGTGATAATATTGCATTGCTCGTACAGGAAAACCTTTACTTTCAGTCGTACCCCTAT
GACGTACCAGATTATGCGTAAGGATCCGCAGGCCTCTGCTAGCTTGACTGACTGAGATACAGCGTACCTT
CAGCTCACAGACATGATAAGATACATTGATGAGTTTGGACAAACCACAACTAGAATGCAGTGAAAAAAAT
GCTTTATTTGTGAAATTTGTGATGCTATTGCTTTATTTGTAACCATTATAAGCTGCAATAAACAAGTTAA
CAACAACAATTGCATTCATTTTATGTTTCAGGTTCAGGGGGAGGTGTGGGAGGTTTTTTAAAGCAAGTAA
AACCTCTACAAATGTGGTATTGGCCCATCTCTATCGGTATCGTAGCATAACCCCTTGGGGCCTCTAAACG
GGTCTTGAGGGGTTTTTTGTGCCCCTCGGGCCGGATTGCTATCTACCGGCATTGGCGCAGAAAAAAATGC
CTGATGCGACGCTGCGCGTCTTATACTCCCACATATGCCAGATTCAGCAACGGATACGGCTTCCCCAACT
TGCCCACTTCCATACGTGTCCTCCTTACCAGAAATTTATCCTTAAGGTCGTCAGCTATCCTGCAGGCGAT
CTCTCGATTTCGATCAAGACATTCCTTTAATGGTCTTTTCTGGACACCACTAGGGGTCAGAAGTAGTTCA
TCAAACTTTCTTCCCTCCCTAATCTCATTGGTTACCTTGGGCTATCGAAACTTAATTAACCAGTCAAGTC
AGCTACTTGGCGAGATCGACTTGTCTGGGTTTCGACTACGCTCAGAATTGCGTCAGTCAAGTTCGATCTG
GTCCTTGCTATTGCACCCGTTCTCCGATTACGAGTTTCATTTAAATCATGTGAGCAAAAGGCCAGCAAAA
GGCCAGGAACCGTAAAAAGGCCGCGTTGCTGGCGTTTTTCCATAGGCTCCGCCCCCCTGACGAGCATCAC
AAAAATCGACGCTCAAGTCAGAGGTGGCGAAACCCGACAGGACTATAAAGATACCAGGCGTTTCCCCCTG
GAAGCTCCCTCGTGCGCTCTCCTGTTCCGACCCTGCCGCTTACCGGATACCTGTCCGCCTTTCTCCCTTC
GGGAAGCGTGGCGCTTTCTCATAGCTCACGCTGTAGGTATCTCAGTTCGGTGTAGGTCGTTCGCTCCAAG
CTGGGCTGTGTGCACGAACCCCCCGTTCAGCCCGACCGCTGCGCCTTATCCGGTAACTATCGTCTTGAGT
CCAACCCGGTAAGACACGACTTATCGCCACTGGCAGCAGCCACTGGTAACAGGATTAGCAGAGCGAGGTA
TGTAGGCGGTGCTACAGAGTTCTTGAAGTGGTGGCCTAACTACGGCTACACTAGAAGAACAGTATTTGGT
ATCTGCGCTCTGCTGAAGCCAGTTACCTTCGGAAAAAGAGTTGGTAGCTCTTGATCCGGCAAACAAACCA
CCGCTGGTAGCGGTGGTTTTTTTGTTTGCAAGCAGCAGATTACGCGCAGAAAAAAAGGATCTCAAGAAGA
TCCTTTGATCTTTTCTACGGGGTCTGACGCTCAGTGGAACGAAAACTCACGTTAAGGGATTTTGGTCATG
AGATTATCAAAAAGGATCTTCACCTAGATCCTTTTAAATTAAAAATGAAGTTTTAAATCAATCTAAAGTA
TATATGAGTAAACTTGGTCTGACAGTTACCAATGCTTAATCAGTGAGGCACCTATCTCAGCGATCTGTCT
ATTTCGTTCATCCATAGTTGCATTTAAATTTCCGAACTCTCCAAGGCCCTCGTCGGAAAATCTTCAAACC
TTTCGTCCGATCCATCTTGCAGGCTACCTCTCGAACGAACTATCGCAAGTCTCTTGGCCGGCCTTGCGCC
TTGGCTATTGCTTGGCAGCGCCTATCGCCAGGTATTACTCCAATCCCGAATATCCGAGATCGGGATCACC
CGAGAGAAGTTCAACCTACATCCTCAATCCCGATCTATCCGAGATCCGAGGAATATCGAAATCGGGGCGC
GCCTGGCCTCCGCGCCGGGTTTTGGCGCCTCCCGCGGGCGCCCCCCTCGTCACGGCGAGCGCTGCCACGT
CAGACGAAGGGCGCAGGAGCGTCCTGATCCTTCCGCCCGGACGCTCAGGACAGCGGCCCGCTGCTCATAA
GACTCGGCCTTAGAACCCCAGTATCAGCAGAAGGACATTTTAGGACGGGACTTGGGTGACTCTAGGGCAC
TGGTTTTCTTTCCAGAGAGCGGAACAGGCGAGGAAAAGTAGTCCCTTCTCGGCGATTCTGCGGAGGGATC
TCCGTGGGGCGGTGAACGCCGATGATTATATAAGGACGCGCCGGGTGTGGCACAGCTAGTTCCGTCGCAG
CCGGGATTTGGGTCGCGGTTCTTGTTTGTGGATCGCTGTGATCGTCACTTGGTGAGTAGCGGGCTGCTGG
GCTGGCCGGGGCTTTCGTGGCCGCCGGGCCGCTCGGTGGGACGGAAGCGTGTGGAGAGACCGCCAAGGGC
TGTAGTCTGGGTCCGCGAGCAAGGTTGCCCTGAACTGGGGGTTGGGGGGAGCGCAGCAAAATGGCGGCTG
TTCCCGAGTCTTGAATGGAAGACGCTTGTGAGGCGGGCTGTGAGGTCGTTGAAACAAGGTGGGGGGCATG
GTGGGCGGCAAGAACCCAAGGTCTTGAGCCCTTCGCTAATGCGGGAAAGCTCTTATTCGGGTGAGATGGG
CTGGGCACCATCTGGGGACCCTGACGTGAAGTTTGTCACTGACTGGAGAACTCGGTTTGTCGTCTGTTGC
GGGGGCGGCAGTTATGGCGGTGCCGTTGGGCAGTGCACCCGTACCTTTGGGAGCGCGCGCCCTCGTCGTG
TCGTGACGTCACCCGTTCTGTTGGCTTATAATGCAGGGTGGGGCCACCTGCCGGTAGGTGTGCGGTAGGC
TTTTCTCCGTCGCAGGACGCAGGGTTCGGGCCTAGGGTAGGCTCTCCTGAATCGACAGGCGCCGGACCTC
TGGTGAGGGGAGGGATAAGTGAGGCGTCAGTTTCTTTGGTCGGTTTTATGTACCTATCTTCTTAAGTAGC
TGAAGCTCCGGTTTTGAACTATGCGCTCGGGGTTGGCGAGTGTGTTTTGTGAAGTTTTTTAGGCACCTTT
TGAAATGTAATCATTTGGGTCAATATGTAATTTTCAGTGTTAGACTTGTAAATTGTCCGCTAAATTCTGG
CCGTTTTTGGCTTTTTTGTTAGACAACATGGGTAAAAAGCCTGAACTCACCGCGACGTCTGTCGAGAAGT
TTCTGATCGAAAAGTTCGACAGCGTCTCCGACCTGATGCAGCTCTCGGAGGGCGAAGAATCTCGTGCTTT
CAGCTTCGATGTAGGAGGGCGTGGATATGTCCTGCGGGTAAATAGCTGCGCCGATGGTTTCTACAAAGAT
CGTTATGTTTATCGGCACTTTGCATCCGCCGCGCTCCCGATTCCGGAAGTGCTTGACATTGGGGAGTTCA
GCGAGAGCCTGACCTATTGCATCTCCCGCCGTGCACAGGGTGTCACGTTGCAAGACCTGCCTGAAACCGA
ACTGCCCGCTGTTCTGCAGCCGGTCGCGGAGGCAATGGATGCCATCGCTGCCGCCGATCTTAGCCAGACG
AGCGGGTTCGGCCCATTCGGACCGCAAGGAATCGGTCAATACACTACATGGCGTGATTTCATATGCGCGA
TTGCTGATCCCCATGTGTATCACTGGCAAACTGTGATGGACGACACCGTCAGTGCGTCCGTCGCGCAGGC
TCTCGATGAGCTGATGCTTTGGGCCGAGGACTGCCCCGAAGTCCGGCACCTCGTGCACGCGGATTTCGGC
TCCAACAATGTCCTGACGGACAATGGCCGCATAACAGCGGTCATTGACTGGAGCGAGGCGATGTTCGGGG
ATTCCCAATACGAGGTCGCCAACATCTTCTTCTGGAGGCCGTGGTTGGCTTGTATGGAGCAGCAGACGCG
CTACTTCGAGCGGAGGCATCCGGAGCTTGCAGGATCGCCCCGGCTCCGGGCGTATATGCTCCGCATTGGT
CTTGACCAACTCTATCAGAGCTTGGTTGACGGCAATTTCGATGATGCAGCTTGGGCGCAGGGTCGATGCG
ACGCAATCGTCCGATCCGGAGCCGGGACTGTCGGGCGTACACAAATCGCCCGCAGAAGCGCCGCCGTCTG
GACCGATGGCTGTGTAGAAGTACTCGCCGATAGTGGAAACCGACGCCCCAGCACTCGTCCGAGGGCAAAG
GAATAAGCTAGTATGTAAGCCTAGTCTTAGATAATAAAATCGCTATCCATCGAAGATGGATGTGTGTTGG
TTTTTTGTGTGTGTAACGCTAGGCGCGCCTGGTGTACCGAGAACGATCCTCTCAGTGCGAGTCTCGACGA
TCCATATCGTTGCTTGGCAGTCAGCCAGTCGGAATCCAGCTTGGGACCCAGGAAGTCCAATCGTCAGATA
TTGTACTCAAGCCTGGTCACGGCAGCGTACCGATCTGTTTAAACCTAGATATTGATAGTCTGATCGGTCA
ACGTATAATCGAGTCCTAGCTTTTGCAAACATCTATCAAGAGACAGGATCAGCAGGAGGCTTTCGCATGA
GTATTCAACATTTCCGTGTCGCCCTTATTCCCTTTTTTGCGGCATTTTGCCTTCCTGTTTTTGCTCACCC
AGAAACGCTGGTGAAAGTAAAAGATGCTGAAGATCAGTTGGGTGCGCGAGTGGGTTACATCGAACTGGAT
CTCAACAGCGGTAAGATCCTTGAGAGTTTTCGCCCCGAAGAACGCTTTCCAATGATGAGCACTTTTAAAG
TTCTGCTATGTGGCGCGGTATTATCCCGTATTGACGCCGGGCAAGAGCAACTCGGTCGCCGCATACACTA
TTCTCAGAATGACTTGGTTGAGTATTCACCAGTCACAGAAAAGCATCTTACGGATGGCATGACAGTAAGA
GAATTATGCAGTGCTGCCATAACCATGAGTGATAACACTGCGGCCAACTTACTTCTGACAACGATTGGAG
GACCGAAGGAGCTAACCGCTTTTTTGCACAACATGGGGGATCATGTAACTCGCCTTGATCGTTGGGAACC
GGAGCTGAATGAAGCCATACCAAACGACGAGCGTGACACCACGATGCCTGTAGCAATGGCAACAACCTTG
CGTAAACTATTAACTGGCGAACTACTTACTCTAGCTTCCCGGCAACAGTTGATAGACTGGATGGAGGCGG
ATAAAGTTGCAGGACCACTTCTGCGCTCGGCCCTTCCGGCTGGCTGGTTTATTGCTGATAAATCTGGAGC
CGGTGAGCGTGGGTCTCGCGGTATCATTGCAGCACTGGGGCCAGATGGTAAGCCCTCCCGTATCGTAGTT
ATCTACACGACGGGGAGTCAGGCAACTATGGATGAACGAAATAGACAGATCGCTGAGATAGGTGCCTCAC
TGATTAAGCATTGGTAACCGATTCTAGGTGCATTGGCGCAGAAAAAAATGCCTGATGCGACGCTGCGCGT
CTTATACTCCCACATATGCCAGATTCAGCAACGGATACGGCTTCCCCAACTTGCCCACTTCCATACGTGT
CCTCCTTACCAGAAATTTATCCTTAAGATCGTTTAAACTCGACTCTGGCTCTATCGAATCTCCGTCGTTT
CGAGCTTACGCGAACAGCCGTGGCGCTCATTTGCTCGTCGGGCATCGAATCTCGTCAGCTATCGTCAGCT
TACCTTTTTGGCAGCGATCGCGGCTCCCGACATCTTGGACCATTAGCTCCACAGGTATCTTCTTCCCTCT
AGTGGTCATAACAGCAGCTTCAGCTACCTCTCAATTCAAAAAACCCCTCAAGACCCGTTTAGAGGCCCCA
AGGGGTTATGCTATCAATCGTTGCGTTACACACACAAAAAACCAACACACATCCATCTTCGATGGATAGC
GATTTTATTATCTAACTGCTGATCGAGTGTAGCCAGATCTAGTAATCAATTACGGGGTCATTAGTTCATA
GCCCATATATGGAGTTCCGCGTTACATAACTTACGGTAAATGGCCCGCCTGGCTGACCGCCCAACGACCC
CCGCCCATTGACGTCAATAATGACGTATGTTCCCATAGTAACGCCAATAGGGACTTTCCATTGACGTCAA
TGGGTGGAGTATTTACGGTAAACTGCCCACTTGGCAGTACATCAAGTGTATCATATGCCAAGTACGCCCC
CTATTGACGTCAATGACGGTAAATGGCCCGCCTGGCATTATGCCCAGTACATGACCTTATGGGACTTTCC
TACTTGGCAGTACATCTACGTATTAGTCATCGCTATTACCATGCTGATGCGGTTTTGGCAGTACATCAAT
GGGCGTGGATAGCGGTTTGACTCACGGGGATTTCCAAGTCTCCACCCCATTGACGTCAATGGGAGTTTGT
TTTGGCACCAAAATCAACGGGACTTTCCAAAATGTCGTAACAACTCCGCCCCATTGACGCAAATGGGCGG
TAGGCGTGTACGGTGGGAGGTCTATATAAGCAGAGCTGGTTTAGTGAACCGTCAGATCAGATCTTTGTCG
ATCCTACCATCCACTCGACACACCCGCCAGCGGCCGC
Features (pLannotate 1.2.2; 19 found; start..end, strand, type, name):
      5..670     +  CDS            VME1_SARS2: Experimental evidence at protein level: Swiss-Prot protein existence level 1. Component of the viral envelope that plays a central role in virus morphogenesis and assembly via its interactions with other viral proteins (By similarity). Regulates the localization of S protein at cis-Golgi, the place of virus budding (PubMed:33229438). May act by binding cytoplasmic c-terminus of S (PubMed:33229438). From Severe acute respiratory syndrome coronavirus 2 (2019-nCoV) (SARS-CoV-2).
    787..908     -  polyA_signal   SV40 poly(A) signal: SV40 polyadenylation signal
    931..1000    -  CDS            large T antigen (fragment): large T antigen from SV40 (simian virus 40)
   1023..1069    +  terminator     T7 terminator: transcription terminator for bacteriophage T7 RNA polymerase
   1099..1235    +  terminator     rrnG terminator: transcription terminator from the E. coli ribosomal RNA rrnG operon (Albrechtsen et al., 1991)
   1280..1351    +  misc_feature   3' β-globin insulator: insulator downstream of the human β-globin locus (Farrell et al., 2002)
   1577..2165    -  rep_origin     ori: high-copy-number ColE1/pMB1/pBR322/pUC origin of replication
   2337..2401    -  CDS            bla(M) (fragment): β-lactamase lacking the signal sequence; bla(M); allows cytosolic expression of β-lactamase
   2665..3874    +  promoter       UbC promoter: human ubiquitin C promoter
   3884..4905    +  CDS            HygR (fragment): hygromycin B phosphotransferase confers resistance to hygromycin
   4933..4981    +  polyA_signal   poly(A) signal: synthetic polyadenylation signal
   5247..6107    +  CDS            AmpR: β-lactamase; bla; confers resistance to ampicillin, carbenicillin, and related antibiotics
   6120..6256    +  terminator     rrnG terminator: transcription terminator from the E. coli ribosomal RNA rrnG operon (Albrechtsen et al., 1991)
   6401..6472    +  misc_feature   5' β-globin insulator: insulator upstream of the human β-globin locus (Farrell et al., 2002)
   6477..6523    -  terminator     T7 terminator: transcription terminator for bacteriophage T7 RNA polymerase
   6541..6589    -  polyA_signal   poly(A) signal: synthetic polyadenylation signal
   6670..6973    +  enhancer       CMV enhancer: human cytomegalovirus immediate early enhancer
   7046..7063    -  promoter       CMV promoter (fragment): human cytomegalovirus (CMV) immediate early promoter
   7126..7177    +  promoter       CMVd2 promoter: truncated human cytomegalovirus (CMV) immediate early promoter that yields moderately reduced expression relative to the full-length promoter
