[The description below was written by a language model from this plasmid's Addgene catalogue record and pLannotate feature annotations shown in this document.]
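Description:
pGBW-m4134549 is a mammalian expression plasmid carrying the wild-type membrane (M) glycoprotein gene of SARS-CoV-2, built on the pTwist_CMV_Hygro_6 backbone. The full sequence is about 7.2 kb. It is maintained in E. coli as a high-copy plasmid through a ColE1/pUC-type origin and selected with ampicillin via a full-length β-lactamase gene. A short additional β-lactamase fragment is also annotated and appears to be a backbone remnant.

The M open reading frame sits downstream of the human cytomegalovirus immediate-early enhancer and promoter, which the feature table detects as an enhancer plus partial or truncated CMV promoter matches. The catalogue lists a C-terminal, TEV-cleavable HA tag supplied by the backbone. This would allow immunodetection or affinity capture followed by tag removal, although the tag itself is not called out in the annotation. An SV40 polyadenylation signal lies just after the coding region, though it is annotated on the opposite strand, next to a small SV40 large T antigen fragment.

Bacterial T7 and rrnG terminators, synthetic poly(A) signals and short 5' and 3' β-globin insulator elements flank the expression unit, presumably to limit transcriptional read-through and interference between cassettes. A separate cassette, with the human ubiquitin C promoter driving hygromycin B phosphotransferase and a synthetic poly(A) signal, permits hygromycin selection of transfected mammalian cells, including stable lines.

The M protein is a viral envelope component central to virion assembly and to localising spike at the budding site. The plasmid therefore suits transient or stable expression of tagged M in cultured cells for localisation, interaction and assembly studies.
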