Addgene plasmid #152640: pGBW-m4134549
Purpose: Mammalian expression plasmid for SARS-CoV-2 M (membrane)
Depositing lab: Ginkgo Bioworks & Benjie Chen. Depositing organization: Ginkgo Bioworks.
Backbone
  Vector backbone: pTwist_CMV_Hygro_6
  Backbone size w/o insert (bp): 6525
  Vector type: Mammalian Expression
  Selectable markers: Hygromycin
Growth in bacteria
  Bacterial resistance: Ampicillin, 100 μg/mL
  Growth temperature: 37°C
  Growth strain: DH5alpha
  Copy number: High Copy
Gene/Insert
  Gene/Insert name: SARS-CoV-2 M (membrane) (alt names: membrane glycoprotein; M protein)
  Species: Severe acute respiratory syndrome coronavirus 2
  Insert size (bp): 662
  Mutation: wt
  Entrez Gene: M (a.k.a. GU280_gp05)
  Promoter: CMV
  Tag / fusion protein: Cleavable TEV;HA (C terminal on backbone)
  Cloning method: Unknown
Resource information
  A portion of this plasmid was derived from a plasmid made by: GinkgoBioworks
Depositor comments: NCBI reference sequence: YP_009724393.1
How to cite: pGBW-m4134549 was a gift from Ginkgo Bioworks & Benjie Chen (Addgene plasmid # 152640 ; http://n2t.net/addgene:152640 ; RRID:Addgene_152640)
